Addgene plasmid #220174: pGM209
Purpose: Expresses exogenous wild-type TTC1
Depositing lab: Jonathan Weissman. Depositing organization: Whitehead Institute for Biomedical Research. Publication: Triaging of alpha-helical proteins to the mitochondrial outer membrane by distinct chaperone machinery based on substrate topology. Muthukumar G, Stevens TA, Inglis AJ, Esantsi TK, Saunders RA, Schulte F, Voorhees RM, Guna A, Weissman JS. Mol Cell. 2024 Mar 21;84(6):1101-1119.e9. doi: 10.1016/j.molcel.2024.01.028. Epub 2024 Feb 29. PubMed 38428433.
Backbone
  Vector backbone: MH0006
  Vector type: Lentiviral
Growth in bacteria
  Bacterial resistance: Ampicillin, 100 μg/mL
  Growth temperature: 37°C
  Growth strain: NEB Stable
  Copy number: High Copy
Gene/Insert
  Gene/Insert name: TTC1
  Species: H. sapiens (human)
  Insert size (bp): 1008
  Entrez Gene: TTC1 (a.k.a. TPR1)
  Tag / fusion protein: 3xFLAG (N terminal on insert)
  Cloning method: Gibson Cloning
Terms and licenses: Academic/Nonprofit Terms; Industry Terms: Not Available to Industry
How to cite: pGM209 was a gift from Jonathan Weissman (Addgene plasmid # 220174 ; http://n2t.net/addgene:220174 ; RRID:Addgene_220174)
