[The description below was written by a language model from this plasmid's Addgene catalogue record and pLannotate feature annotations shown in this document.]
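Description:
pGM209 is a lentiviral transfer plasmid built on the MH0006 backbone for expressing exogenous wild-type human TTC1 (also known as TPR1) in mammalian cells. In bacteria it is maintained through a high-copy ColE1/pUC-type origin and selected with ampicillin via the β-lactamase gene. The backbone also carries remnants of older vector lineages, including fragments of the tetracycline resistance gene, bom, rop and lacI. There is also an SV40 promoter followed by gpt fragments, SV40 small t intron sequences and an SV40 polyadenylation signal. These lie outside the region flanked by the LTRs.

The viral portion contains a truncated HIV-1 5' LTR, the Ψ packaging signal with a gag fragment, the Rev response element, the cPPT/CTS, and a self-inactivating ΔU3 3' LTR. Together these allow the genome to be packaged, reverse transcribed and integrated when packaging functions are supplied in trans, while the integrated provirus lacks LTR promoter activity. The internal cassette is driven by the EF-1α core promoter with its intron A. It encodes TagBFP, followed by a 3xFLAG epitope placed at the N-terminus of the TTC1 coding sequence, with a WPRE downstream to enhance transcript stability and expression. The annotation leaves a short gap between TagBFP and the 3xFLAG tag, and the record does not state what lies there, so it is unclear whether the blue reporter is fused to TTC1 or separated from it. TagBFP presumably marks transduced cells, while the FLAG tag permits detection or immunoprecipitation. The associated work concerns chaperone-mediated targeting of alpha-helical proteins to the mitochondrial outer membrane, consistent with use in TTC1 expression or rescue experiments.
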