Features (pLannotate 1.2.2; 36 found; start..end, strand, type, name):
     21..89      +  CDS            nef (fragment): NEF_HV1Z2 - Experimental evidence at protein level: Swiss-Prot protein existence level 1. Extracellular Nef protein targets CD4(+) T-lymphocytes for apoptosis by interacting with CXCR4 surface receptors. From Human immunodeficiency virus type 1 group M subtype D (isolate Z2/CDC-Z34) (HIV-1).
     91..324     +  LTR            3' LTR (ΔU3): self-inactivating 3' long terminal repeat (LTR) from HIV-1
    349..367     -  promoter       SP6 promoter: promoter for bacteriophage SP6 RNA polymerase
    595..874     +  CDS            TcR (fragment): tetracycline efflux protein; tet; confers resistance to tetracycline
    875..923     -  misc_feature   bom (fragment): basis of mobility region from pBR322
   1025..1060    -  CDS            rop (fragment): Rop protein, which maintains plasmids at low copy number; rop
   1155..1259    +  promoter       AmpR promoter: bla
   1260..2120    +  CDS            AmpR: β-lactamase; bla; confers resistance to ampicillin, carbenicillin, and related antibiotics
   2291..2879    +  rep_origin     ori: high-copy-number ColE1/pMB1/pBR322/pUC origin of replication
   3062..3118    +  CDS            lacI (fragment): lac repressor; lacI; The lac repressor binds to the lac operator to inhibit transcription in E. coli. This inhibition can be relieved by adding lactose or isopropyl-β-D-thiogalactopyranoside (IPTG).
   3125..3454    +  promoter       SV40 promoter: SV40 enhancer and early promoter
   3654..3773    +  CDS            gpt (fragment): XGPT_ECOLI - Also known as gpp, gxu. Experimental evidence at protein level: Swiss-Prot protein existence level 1. Purine salvage pathway enzyme that catalyzes the transfer of the ribosyl-5-phosphate group from 5-phospho-alpha-D-ribose 1- diphosphate (PRPP) to the N9 position of the 6-oxopurines guanine and xanthine to form the corresponding ribonucleotides GMP (guanosine 5'- monophosphate) and XMP (xanthosine 5'-monophosphate), with the release of PPi. To a lesser extent, also acts on hypoxanthine (PubMed:9100006, PubMed:3886014). Does not ribophosphorylate adenine (PubMed:3886014). From Esch
   3773..4108    +  CDS            gpt (fragment): XGPT_ECOLI - Also known as gpp, gxu. Experimental evidence at protein level: Swiss-Prot protein existence level 1. Purine salvage pathway enzyme that catalyzes the transfer of the ribosyl-5-phosphate group from 5-phospho-alpha-D-ribose 1- diphosphate (PRPP) to the N9 position of the 6-oxopurines guanine and xanthine to form the corresponding ribonucleotides GMP (guanosine 5'- monophosphate) and XMP (xanthosine 5'-monophosphate), with the release of PPi. To a lesser extent, also acts on hypoxanthine (PubMed:9100006, PubMed:3886014). Does not ribophosphorylate adenine (PubMed:3886014). From Esch
   4203..4508    +  CDS            frsA (fragment): FRSA_ECOLI - Also known as yafA. Experimental evidence at protein level: Swiss-Prot protein existence level 1. Catalyzes the hydrolysis of esters (PubMed:15808744). Displays esterase activity toward pNP-butyrate (PubMed:15808744). May stimulate mixed-acid fermentation by acting as a fermentation/respiration switch that down-regulates respiration and up- regulates fermentation rates (PubMed:15169777). From Escherichia coli (strain K12).
   4512..4586    +  CDS            small t antigen (fragment): SV40 (simian virus 40) small t antigen
   4588..4653    +  intron         small t intron: SV40 (simian virus 40) small t antigen intron
   4783..4803    +  CDS            SV40 NLS: nuclear localization signal of SV40 (simian virus 40) large T antigen
   5122..5205    +  CDS            large T antigen (fragment): large T antigen from SV40 (simian virus 40)
   5228..5362    +  polyA_signal   SV40 poly(A) signal: SV40 polyadenylation signal
   5529..5858    +  CDS            nef (fragment): NEF_HV1BR - Experimental evidence at protein level: Swiss-Prot protein existence level 1. Extracellular Nef protein targets CD4(+) T-lymphocytes for apoptosis by interacting with CXCR4 surface receptors (PubMed:14990729). From Human immunodeficiency virus type 1 group M subtype B (isolate BRU/LAI) (HIV-1).
   5906..6163    +  LTR            5' LTR (truncated): truncated 5' long terminal repeat (LTR) from HIV-1
   6210..6335    +  misc_feature   HIV-1 Ψ: packaging signal of human immunodeficiency virus type 1
   6319..6657    +  CDS            HIV-1 gag (fragment): gag protein from human immunodeficiency virus 1; gag
   6832..7065    +  misc_feature   RRE: The Rev response element (RRE) of HIV-1 allows for Rev-dependent mRNA export from the nucleus to the cytoplasm.
   7442..7542    +  CDS            Rev (fragment): human immunodeficiency virus 1 (HIV-1) Rev protein; rev; enhances nuclear export of unspliced and incompletely spliced viral mRNAs
   7579..7696    +  misc_feature   cPPT/CTS: central polypurine tract and central termination sequence of HIV-1
   7733..7756    -  misc_feature   MCS (fragment): pBluescript multiple cloning site
   8447..8658    +  promoter       EF-1α core promoter: core promoter for human elongation factor EF-1α
   8659..9597    +  intron         EF-1α intron A: intron upstream of the start codon of human EF-1α
   9669..10367   +  CDS            TagBFP: TagBFP is a basic (constitutively fluorescent) blue fluorescent protein published in 2008, derived from Entacmaea quadricolor. It is reported to be a very rapidly-maturing monomer with very low acid sensitivity.
  10446..10511   +  CDS            3xFLAG: three tandem FLAG® epitope tags, followed by an enterokinase cleavage site
  10584..11453   +  CDS            TTC1: TTC1_HUMAN - Also known as TPR1. Experimental evidence at protein level: Swiss-Prot protein existence level 1. From Homo sapiens (Human).
  11468..11498   +  misc_feature   MCS (fragment): pUC18/19 multiple cloning site
  11499..11517   +  misc_feature   MCS (fragment): pBluescript multiple cloning site
  11517..12105   +  misc_feature   WPRE: woodchuck hepatitis virus posttranscriptional regulatory element
  12106..4       +  misc_feature   MCS (fragment) (across the origin): pBluescript multiple cloning site
>Addgene plasmid #220174 | pGM209 | addgene full sequence | sequence record 434234 | Addgene NGS Result
AGGGAATTAATTCGAGCTCGGTACCTTTAAGACCAATGACTTACAAGGCAGCTGTAGATCTTAGCCACTT
TTTAAAAGAAAAGGGGGGACTGGAAGGGCTAATTCACTCCCAACGAAGACAAGATCTGCTTTTTGCTTGT
ACTGGGTCTCTCTGGTTAGACCAGATCTGAGCCTGGGAGCTCTCTGGCTAACTAGGGAACCCACTGCTTA
AGCCTCAATAAAGCTTGCCTTGAGTGCTTCAAGTAGTGTGTGCCCGTCTGTTGTGTGACTCTGGTAACTA
GAGATCCCTCAGACCCTTTTAGTCAGTGTGGAAAATCTCTAGCAGCATCTAGAATTAATTCCGTGTATTC
TATAGTGTCACCTAAATCGTATGTGTATGATACATAAGGTTATGTATTAATTGTAGCCGCGTTCTAACGA
CAATATGTACAAGCCTAATTGTGTAGCATCTGGCTTACTGAAGCAGACCCTATCATCTCTCTCGTAAACT
GCCGTCAGAGTCGGTTTGGTTGGACGAACCTTCTGAGTTTCTGGTAACGCCGTCCCGCACCCGGAAATGG
TCAGCGAACCAATCAGCAGGGTCATCGCTAGCCAGATCCTCTACGCCGGACGCATCGTGGCCGGCATCAC
CGGCGCCACAGGTGCGGTTGCTGGCGCCTATATCGCCGACATCACCGATGGGGAAGATCGGGCTCGCCAC
TTCGGGCTCATGAGCGCTTGTTTCGGCGTGGGTATGGTGGCAGGCCCCGTGGCCGGGGGACTGTTGGGCG
CCATCTCCTTGCATGCACCATTCCTTGCGGCGGCGGTGCTCAACGGCCTCAACCTACTACTGGGCTGCTT
CCTAATGCAGGAGTCGCATAAGGGAGAGCGTCGAATGGTGCACTCTCAGTACAATCTGCTCTGATGCCGC
ATAGTTAAGCCAGCCCCGACACCCGCCAACACCCGCTGACGCGCCCTGACGGGCTTGTCTGCTCCCGGCA
TCCGCTTACAGACAAGCTGTGACCGTCTCCGGGAGCTGCATGTGTCAGAGGTTTTCACCGTCATCACCGA
AACGCGCGAGACGAAAGGGCCTCGTGATACGCCTATTTTTATAGGTTAATGTCATGATAATAATGGTTTC
TTAGACGTCAGGTGGCACTTTTCGGGGAAATGTGCGCGGAACCCCTATTTGTTTATTTTTCTAAATACAT
TCAAATATGTATCCGCTCATGAGACAATAACCCTGATAAATGCTTCAATAATATTGAAAAAGGAAGAGTA
TGAGTATTCAACATTTCCGTGTCGCCCTTATTCCCTTTTTTGCGGCATTTTGCCTTCCTGTTTTTGCTCA
CCCAGAAACGCTGGTGAAAGTAAAAGATGCTGAAGATCAGTTGGGTGCACGAGTGGGTTACATCGAACTG
GATCTCAACAGCGGTAAGATCCTTGAGAGTTTTCGCCCCGAAGAACGTTTTCCAATGATGAGCACTTTTA
AAGTTCTGCTATGTGGCGCGGTATTATCCCGTATTGACGCCGGGCAAGAGCAACTCGGTCGCCGCATACA
CTATTCTCAGAATGACTTGGTTGAGTACTCACCAGTCACAGAAAAGCATCTTACGGATGGCATGACAGTA
AGAGAATTATGCAGTGCTGCCATAACCATGAGTGATAACACTGCGGCCAACTTACTTCTGACAACGATCG
GAGGACCGAAGGAGCTAACCGCTTTTTTGCACAACATGGGGGATCATGTAACTCGCCTTGATCGTTGGGA
ACCGGAGCTGAATGAAGCCATACCAAACGACGAGCGTGACACCACGATGCCTGTAGCAATGGCAACAACG
TTGCGCAAACTATTAACTGGCGAACTACTTACTCTAGCTTCCCGGCAACAATTAATAGACTGGATGGAGG
CGGATAAAGTTGCAGGACCACTTCTGCGCTCGGCCCTTCCGGCTGGCTGGTTTATTGCTGATAAATCTGG
AGCCGGTGAGCGTGGGTCTCGCGGTATCATTGCAGCACTGGGGCCAGATGGTAAGCCCTCCCGTATCGTA
GTTATCTACACGACGGGGAGTCAGGCAACTATGGATGAACGAAATAGACAGATCGCTGAGATAGGTGCCT
CACTGATTAAGCATTGGTAACTGTCAGACCAAGTTTACTCATATATACTTTAGATTGATTTAAAACTTCA
TTTTTAATTTAAAAGGATCTAGGTGAAGATCCTTTTTGATAATCTCATGACCAAAATCCCTTAACGTGAG
TTTTCGTTCCACTGAGCGTCAGACCCCGTAGAAAAGATCAAAGGATCTTCTTGAGATCCTTTTTTTCTGC
GCGTAATCTGCTGCTTGCAAACAAAAAAACCACCGCTACCAGCGGTGGTTTGTTTGCCGGATCAAGAGCT
ACCAACTCTTTTTCCGAAGGTAACTGGCTTCAGCAGAGCGCAGATACCAAATACTGTTCTTCTAGTGTAG
CCGTAGTTAGGCCACCACTTCAAGAACTCTGTAGCACCGCCTACATACCTCGCTCTGCTAATCCTGTTAC
CAGTGGCTGCTGCCAGTGGCGATAAGTCGTGTCTTACCGGGTTGGACTCAAGACGATAGTTACCGGATAA
GGCGCAGCGGTCGGGCTGAACGGGGGGTTCGTGCACACAGCCCAGCTTGGAGCGAACGACCTACACCGAA
CTGAGATACCTACAGCGTGAGCTATGAGAAAGCGCCACGCTTCCCGAAGGGAGAAAGGCGGACAGGTATC
CGGTAAGCGGCAGGGTCGGAACAGGAGAGCGCACGAGGGAGCTTCCAGGGGGAAACGCCTGGTATCTTTA
TAGTCCTGTCGGGTTTCGCCACCTCTGACTTGAGCGTCGATTTTTGTGATGCTCGTCAGGGGGGCGGAGC
CTATGGAAAAACGCCAGCAACGCGGCCTTTTTACGGTTCCTGGCCTTTTGCTGGCCTTTTGCTCACATGT
TCTTTCCTGCGTTATCCCCTGATTCTGTGGATAACCGTATTACCGCCTTTGAGTGAGCTGATACCGCTCG
CCGCAGCCGAACGACCGAGCGCAGCGAGTCAGTGAGCGAGGAAGCGGAAGAGCGCCCAATACGCAAACCG
CCTCTCCCCGCGCGTTGGCCGATTCATTAATGCAGCTGTGGAATGTGTGTCAGTTAGGGTGTGGAAAGTC
CCCAGGCTCCCCAGCAGGCAGAAGTATGCAAAGCATGCATCTCAATTAGTCAGCAACCAGGTGTGGAAAG
TCCCCAGGCTCCCCAGCAGGCAGAAGTATGCAAAGCATGCATCTCAATTAGTCAGCAACCATAGTCCCGC
CCCTAACTCCGCCCATCCCGCCCCTAACTCCGCCCAGTTCCGCCCATTCTCCGCCCCATGGCTGACTAAT
TTTTTTTATTTATGCAGAGGCCGAGGCCGCCTCGGCCTCTGAGCTATTCCAGAAGTAGTGAGGAGGCTTT
TTTGGAGGCCTAGGCTTTTGCAAAAAGCTTGGACACAAGACAGGCTTGCGAGATATGTTTGAGAATACCA
CTTTATCCCGCGTCAGGGAGAGGCAGTGCGTAAAAAGACGCGGACTCATGTGAAATACTGGTTTTTAGTG
CGCCAGATCTCTATAATCTCGCGCAACCTATTTTCCCCTCGAACACTTTTTAAGCCGTAGATAAACAGGC
TGGGACACTTCACATGAGCGAAAAATACATCGTCACCTGGGACATGTTGCAGATCCATGCACGTAAACTC
GCAAGCCGACTGATGCCTTCTGAACAATGGAAAGGCATTATTGCCGTAAGCCGTGGCGGTCTGTACCGGG
TGCGTTACTGGCGCGTGAACTGGGTATTCGTCATGTCGATACCGTTTGTATTTCCAGCTACGATCACGAC
AACCAGCGCGAGCTTAAAGTGCTGAAACGCGCAGAAGGCGATGGCGAAGGCTTCATCGTTATTGATGACC
TGGTGGATACCGGTGGTACTGCGGTTGCGATTCGTGAAATGTATCCAAAAGCGCACTTTGTCACCATCTT
CGCAAAACCGGCTGGTCGTCCGCTGGTTGATGACTATGTTGTTGATATCCCGCAAGATACCTGGATTGAA
CAGCCGTGGGATATGGGCGTCGTATTCGTCCCGCCAATCTCCGGTCGCTAATCTTTTCAACGCCTGGCAC
TGCCGGGCGTTGTTCTTTTTAACTTCAGGCGGGTTACAATAGTTTCCAGTAAGTATTCTGGAGGCTGCAT
CCATGACACAGGCAAACCTGAGCGAAACCCTGTTCAAACCCCGCTTTAAACATCCTGAAACCTCGACGCT
AGTCCGCCGCTTTAATCACGGCGCACAACCGCCTGTGCAGTCGGCCCTTGATGGTAAAACCATCCCTCAC
TGGTATCGCATGATTAACCGTCTGATGTGGATCTGGCGCGGCATTGACCCACGCGAAATCCTCGACGTCC
AGGCACGTATTGTGATGAGCGATGCCGAACGTACCGACGATGATTTATACGATACGGTGATTGGCTACCG
TGGCGGCAACTGGATTTATGAGTGGGCCCCGGATCTTTGTGAAGGAACCTTACTTCTGTGGTGTGACATA
ATTGGACAAACTACCTACAGAGATTTAAAGCTCTAAGGTAAATATAAAATTTTTAAGTGTATAATGTGTT
AAACTACTGATTCTAATTGTTTGTGTATTTTAGATTCCAACCTATGGAACTGATGAATGGGAGCAGTGGT
GGAATGCCTTTAATGAGGAAAACCTGTTTTGCTCAGAAGAAATGCCATCTAGTGATGATGAGGCTACTGC
TGACTCTCAACATTCTACTCCTCCAAAAAAGAAGAGAAAGGTAGAAGACCCCAAGGACTTTCCTTCAGAA
TTGCTAAGTTTTTTGAGTCATGCTGTGTTTAGTAATAGAACTCTTGCTTGCTTTGCTATTTACACCACAA
AGGAAAAAGCTGCACTGCTATACAAGAAAATTATGGAAAAATATTCTGTAACCTTTATAAGTAGGCATAA
CAGTTATAATCATAACATACTGTTTTTTCTTACTCCACACAGGCATAGAGTGTCTGCTATTAATAACTAT
GCTCAAAAATTGTGTACCTTTAGCTTTTTAATTTGTAAAGGGGTTAATAAGGAATATTTGATGTATAGTG
CCTTGACTAGAGATCATAATCAGCCATACCACATTTGTAGAGGTTTTACTTGCTTTAAAAAACCTCCCAC
ACCTCCCCCTGAACCTGAAACATAAAATGAATGCAATTGTTGTTGTTAACTTGTTTATTGCAGCTTATAA
TGGTTACAAATAAAGCAATAGCATCACAAATTTCACAAATAAAGCATTTTTTTCACTGCATTCTAGTTGT
GGTTTGTCCAAACTCATCAATGTATCTTATCATGTCTGGATCAACTGGATAACTCAAGCTAACCAAAATC
ATCCCAAACTTCCCACCCCATACCCTATTACCACTGCCAATTACCTGTGGTTTCATTTACTCTAAACCTG
TGATTCCTCTGAATTATTTTCATTTTAAAGAAATTGTATTTGTTAAATATGTACTACAAACTTAGTAGTT
GGAAGGGCTAATTCACTCCCAAAGAAGACAAGATATCCTTGATCTGTGGATCTACCACACACAAGGCTAC
TTCCCTGATTAGCAGAACTACACACCAGGGCCAGGGGTCAGATATCCACTGACCTTTGGATGGTGCTACA
AGCTAGTACCAGTTGAGCCAGATAAGGTAGAAGAGGCCAATAAAGGAGAGAACACCAGCTTGTTACACCC
TGTGAGCCTGCATGGGATGGATGACCCGGAGAGAGAAGTGTTAGAGTGGAGGTTTGACAGCCGCCTAGCA
TTTCATCACGTGGCCCGAGAGCTGCATCCGGAGTACTTCAAGAACTGCTGATATCGAGCTTGCTACAAGG
GACTTTCCGCTGGGGACTTTCCAGGGAGGCGTGGCCTGGGCGGGACTGGGGAGTGGCGAGCCCTCAGATC
CTGCATATAAGCAGCTGCTTTTTGCCTGTACTGGGTCTCTCTGGTTAGACCAGATCTGAGCCTGGGAGCT
CTCTGGCTAACTAGGGAACCCACTGCTTAAGCCTCAATAAAGCTTGCCTTGAGTGCTTCAAGTAGTGTGT
GCCCGTCTGTTGTGTGACTCTGGTAACTAGAGATCCCTCAGACCCTTTTAGTCAGTGTGGAAAATCTCTA
GCAGTGGCGCCCGAACAGGGACTTGAAAGCGAAAGGGAAACCAGAGGAGCTCTCTCGACGCAGGACTCGG
CTTGCTGAAGCGCGCACGGCAAGAGGCGAGGGGCGGCGACTGGTGAGTACGCCAAAAATTTTGACTAGCG
GAGGCTAGAAGGAGAGAGATGGGTGCGAGAGCGTCAGTATTAAGCGGGGGAGAATTAGATCGCGATGGGA
AAAAATTCGGTTAAGGCCAGGGGGAAAGAAAAAATATAAATTAAAACATATAGTATGGGCAAGCAGGGAG
CTAGAACGATTCGCAGTTAATCCTGGCCTGTTAGAAACATCAGAAGGCTGTAGACAAATACTGGGACAGC
TACAACCATCCCTTCAGACAGGATCAGAAGAACTTAGATCATTATATAATACAGTAGCAACCCTCTATTG
TGTGCATCAAAGGATAGAGATAAAAGACACCAAGGAAGCTTTAGACAAGATAGAGGAAGAGCAAAACAAA
AGTAAGACCACCGCACAGCAAGCGGCCGGCCGCTGATCTTCAGACCTGGAGGAGGAGATATGAGGGACAA
TTGGAGAAGTGAATTATATAAATATAAAGTAGTAAAAATTGAACCATTAGGAGTAGCACCCACCAAGGCA
AAGAGAAGAGTGGTGCAGAGAGAAAAAAGAGCAGTGGGAATAGGAGCTTTGTTCCTTGGGTTCTTGGGAG
CAGCAGGAAGCACTATGGGCGCAGCGTCAATGACGCTGACGGTACAGGCCAGACAATTATTGTCTGGTAT
AGTGCAGCAGCAGAACAATTTGCTGAGGGCTATTGAGGCGCAACAGCATCTGTTGCAACTCACAGTCTGG
GGCATCAAGCAGCTCCAGGCAAGAATCCTGGCTGTGGAAAGATACCTAAAGGATCAACAGCTCCTGGGGA
TTTGGGGTTGCTCTGGAAAACTCATTTGCACCACTGCTGTGCCTTGGAATGCTAGTTGGAGTAATAAATC
TCTGGAACAGATTTGGAATCACACGACCTGGATGGAGTGGGACAGAGAAATTAACAATTACACAAGCTTA
ATACACTCCTTAATTGAAGAATCGCAAAACCAGCAAGAAAAGAATGAACAAGAATTATTGGAATTAGATA
AATGGGCAAGTTTGTGGAATTGGTTTAACATAACAAATTGGCTGTGGTATATAAAATTATTCATAATGAT
AGTAGGAGGCTTGGTAGGTTTAAGAATAGTTTTTGCTGTACTTTCTATAGTGAATAGAGTTAGGCAGGGA
TATTCACCATTATCGTTTCAGACCCACCTCCCAACCCCGAGGGGACCCGACAGGCCCGAAGGAATAGAAG
AAGAAGGTGGAGAGAGAGACAGAGACAGATCCATTCGATTAGTGAACGGATCTCGACGGTATCGCCAAAT
GGCAGTATTCATCCACAATTTTAAAAGAAAAGGGGGGATTGGGGGGTACAGTGCAGGGGAAAGAATAGTA
GACATAATAGCAACAGACATACAAACTAAAGAATTACAAAAACAAATTACAAAAATTCAAAATTTTCGGG
TTTATTACAGGGACAGCAGAGATCCAGTTTGGATCGATAAGCTTGATATCGAATTCGGGAGGTGGTCCCT
GCAGTTACGCCAATGATAACCCCCGCCAGAAAAATCTTAGTAGCCTTCCCTTTTTGTTTTCCGTGCCCCA
ACTCGGCGGATTGACTCGGCCCCTTCCGGAAACACCCGAATCAACTTCTAGTCAAATTATTGTTCACGCC
GCAATGACCCACCCCTGGCCCGCGTCTGTGGAACTGACCCCTGGTGTACAGGAGAGTTCGCTGCTGAAAG
TGGTCCCAAAGGGGTACTAGTTTTTAAGCTCCCAACTCCCCCTCCCCCAGCGTCTGGAGGATTCCACACC
CTCGCACCGCAGGGGCGAGGAAGTGGGCGGAGTCCGGTTTTGGCGCCAGCCGCTGAGGCTGCCAAGCAGA
AAAGCCACCGCTGAGGAGACTCCGGTCACTGTCCTCGCCCCGCCTCCCCCTTCCCTCCCCTTGGGGACCA
CCGGGCGCCACGCCGCGAACGGTAAGTGCCGCGGTCGTCGGCGCCTCCGCCCTCCCCCTAGGGCCCCAAT
TCCCAGCGGGCGCGGCGCGCGGCCCCTCCCCCCGCCGGGCGCGCGCCCGCTGCCCCGCCCTTCGTGGCCG
CCCGGCGTGGGCGGTGCCACCCCTCCCCCCGGCGGCCCCGCGCGCAGCTCCCGGCTCCCTCCCCCTTCGG
ATGTGGCTTGAGCTGTAGGCGCGGAGGGGCTCCGGTGCCCGTCAGTGGGCAGAGCGCACATCGCCCACAG
TCCCCGAGAAGTTGGGGGGAGGGGTCGGCAATTGAACCGGTGCCTAGAGAAGGTGGCGCGGGGTAAACTG
GGAAAGTGATGTCGTGTACTGGCTCCGCCTTTTTCCCGAGGGTGGGGGAGAACCGTATATAAGTGCAGTA
GTCGCCGTGAACGTTCTTTTTCGCAACGGGTTTGCCGCCAGAACACAGGTAAGTGCCGTGTGTGGTTCCC
GCGGGCCTGGCCTCTTTACGGGTTATGGCCCTTGCGTGCCTTGAATTACTTCCACCTGGCTGCAGTACGT
GATTCTTGATCCCGAGCTTCGGGTTGGAAGTGGGTGGGAGAGTTCGAGGCCTTGCGCTTAAGGAGCCCCT
TCGCCTCGTGCTTGAGTTGAGGCCTGGCCTGGGCGCTGGGGCCGCCGCGTGCGAATCTGGTGGCACCTTC
GCGCCTGTCTCGCTGCTTTCGATAAGTCTCTAGCCATTTAAAATTTTTGATGACCTGCTGCGACGCTTTT
TTTCTGGCAAGATAGTCTTGTAAATGCGGGCCAAGATCTGCACACTGGTATTTCGGTTTTTGGGGCCGCG
GGCGGCGACGGGGCCCGTGCGTCCCAGCGCACATGTTCGGCGAGGCGGGGCCTGCGAGCGCGGCCACCGA
GAATCGGACGGGGGTAGTCTCAAGCTGGCCGGCCTGCTCTGGTGCCTGGCCTCGCGCCGCCGTGTATCGC
CCCGCCCTGGGCGGCAAGGCTGGCCCGGTCGGCACCAGTTGCGTGAGCGGAAAGATGGCCGCTTCCCGGC
CCTGCTGCAGGGAGCTCAAAATGGAGGACGCGGCGCTCGGGAGAGCGGGCGGGTGAGTCACCCACACAAA
GGAAAAGGGCCTTTCCGTCCTCAGCCGTCGCTTCATGTGACTCCACGGAGTACCGGGCGCCGTCCAGGCA
CCTCGATTAGTTCTCGAGCTTTTGGAGTACGTCGTCTTTAGGTTGGGGGGAGGGGTTTTATGCGATGGAG
TTTCCCCACACTGAGTGGGTGGAGACTGAAGTTAGGCCAGCTTGGCACTTGATGTAATTCTCCTTGGAAT
TTGCCCTTTTTGAGTTTGGATCTTGGTTCATTCTCAAGCCTCAGACAGTGGTTCAAAGTTTTTTTCTTCC
ATTTCAGGTGTCGTGGAATTCTCACGCGTCTGCAGGATATCAAGCTTGCGGTACCGCGGGCCCGAAGCTT
ACGCCACCATGAGCGAGCTGATTAAGGAGAACATGCACATGAAGCTGTACATGGAGGGCACCGTGGACAA
CCATCACTTCAAGTGCACATCCGAGGGCGAAGGCAAGCCCTACGAGGGCACCCAGACCATGAGAATCAAG
GTGGTCGAGGGCGGCCCTCTCCCCTTCGCCTTCGACATCCTGGCTACTAGCTTCCTCTACGGCAGCAAGA
CCTTCATCAACCACACCCAGGGCATCCCCGACTTCTTCAAGCAGTCCTTCCCTGAGGGCTTCACATGGGA
GAGAGTCACCACATACGAAGACGGGGGCGTGCTGACCGCTACCCAGGACACCAGCCTCCAGGACGGCTGC
CTCATCTACAACGTCAAGATCAGAGGGGTGAACTTCACATCCAACGGCCCTGTGATGCAGAAGAAAACAC
TCGGCTGGGAGGCCTTCACCGAGACGCTGTACCCCGCTGACGGCGGCCTGGAAGGCAGAAACGACATGGC
CCTGAAGCTCGTGGGCGGGAGCCATCTGATCGCAAACATCAAGACCACATATAGATCCAAGAAACCCGCT
AAGAACCTCAAGATGCCTGGCGTCTACTATGTGGACTACAGACTGGAAAGAATCAAGGAGGCCAACAACG
AGACCTACGTCGAGCAGCACGAGGTGGCAGTGGCCAGATACTGCGACCTCCCTAGCAAACTGGGGCACAA
GCTTAATGGAAGCGGAGCTACTAACTTCAGCCTGCTGAAGCAGGCTGGAGACGTGGAGGAGAACCCTGGA
CCTGGATCCGGATCCGACTACAAAGACCATGACGGTGATTATAAAGATCATGACATCGATTACAAGGATG
ACGATGACAAGGCCGGATCTGGATCTGGCAGTGGATCAGGATCTGGTAGTGGTAGTGGTAGCGGAAGTGG
AAGTGGCAGTGGGGAGAAGTCAGAGAACTGTGGGGTTCCAGAGGATCTGTTAAATGGTTTGAAGGTTACA
GATACTCAGGAAGCCGAGTGTGCTGGCCCTCCAGTTCCTGATCCCAAAAATCAGCATTCCCAGAGTAAGC
TGCTCAGGGATGATGAGGCCCATCTCCAGGAGGACCAGGGAGAAGAGGAGTGTTTTCATGACTGCAGTGC
CTCATTTGAGGAGGAGCCAGGAGCGGACAAGGTTGAGAACAAATCTAATGAAGATGTGAATTCCTCTGAA
CTAGATGAAGAATACCTAATAGAACTGGAAAAAAACATGTCGGATGAAGAGAAACAGAAAAGAAGAGAAG
AGAGCACTAGACTAAAGGAGGAGGGAAATGAACAGTTTAAGAAAGGAGATTATATAGAAGCTGAAAGTTC
TTATAGTCGAGCCCTCGAAATGTGCCCATCCTGCTTCCAAAAGGAGAGGTCGATTCTATTTTCAAATAGA
GCTGCAGCAAGGATGAAACAGGACAAGAAAGAAATGGCCATCAATGACTGCAGCAAAGCAATTCAATTAA
ACCCCAGCTATATCAGGGCAATATTGAGGAGAGCAGAGTTGTATGAGAAGACGGACAAGCTAGATGAAGC
CCTGGAAGACTATAAATCTATATTAGAAAAAGATCCATCAATACATCAAGCAAGAGAAGCTTGTATGAGA
TTACCTAAGCAAATTGAAGAACGTAATGAAAGACTAAAAGAAGAGATGTTAGGTAAATTAAAAGATCTTG
GGAACTTGGTTCTCCGACCTTTTGGGCTCTCCACGGAAAATTTCCAGATCAAACAGGATTCCTCTACCGG
CTCGTACTCCATCAATTTCGTTCAAAATCCAAATAATAACAGATAATAAGGCCGCGACTCTAGAGTCGAC
CTGCAGGCATGCAAGCTTGATATCAAGCTTATCGATAATCAACCTCTGGATTACAAAATTTGTGAAAGAT
TGACTGGTATTCTTAACTATGTTGCTCCTTTTACGCTATGTGGATACGCTGCTTTAATGCCTTTGTATCA
TGCTATTGCTTCCCGTATGGCTTTCATTTTCTCCTCCTTGTATAAATCCTGGTTGCTGTCTCTTTATGAG
GAGTTGTGGCCCGTTGTCAGGCAACGTGGCGTGGTGTGCACTGTGTTTGCTGACGCAACCCCCACTGGTT
GGGGCATTGCCACCACCTGTCAGCTCCTTTCCGGGACTTTCGCTTTCCCCCTCCCTATTGCCACGGCGGA
ACTCATCGCCGCCTGCCTTGCCCGCTGCTGGACAGGGGCTCGGCTGTTGGGCACTGACAATTCCGTGGTG
TTGTCGGGGAAATCATCGTCCTTTCCTTGGCTGCTCGCCTGTGTTGCCACCTGGATTCTGCGCGGGACGT
CCTTCTGCTACGTCCCTTCGGCCCTCAATCCAGCGGACCTTCCTTCCCGCGGCCTGCTGCCGGCTCTGCG
GCCTCTTCCGCGTCTTCGCCTTCGCCCTCAGACGAGTCGGATCTCCCTTTGGGCCGCCTCCCCGCATCGA
TACCGTCGACCTCG
